>Addgene plasmid #77242 | FYN gRNA (BRDN0001147012) | addgene full sequence | sequence record 187386 | Addgene Assembled Sequence
CCCGGGTGCAAAGATGGATAAAGTTTTAAACAGAGAGGAATCTTTGCAGCTAATGGACCTTCTAGGTCTT
GAAAGGAGTGGGAATTGGCTCCGGTGCCCGTCAGTGGGCAGAGCGCACATCGCCCACAGTCCCCGAGAAG
TTGGGGGGAGGGGTCGGCAATTGATCCGGTGCCTAGAGAAGGTGGCGCGGGGTAAACTGGGAAAGTGATG
TCGTGTACTGGCTCCGCCTTTTTCCCGAGGGTGGGGGAGAACCGTATATAAGTGCAGTAGTCGCCGTGAA
CGTTCTTTTTCGCAACGGGTTTGCCGCCAGAACACAGGTAAGTGCCGTGTGTGGTTCCCGCGGGCCTGGC
CTCTTTACGGGTTATGGCCCTTGCGTGCCTTGAATTACTTCCACCTGGCTGCAGTACGTGATTCTTGATC
CCGAGCTTCGGGTTGGAAGTGGGTGGGAGAGTTCGAGGCCTTGCGCTTAAGGAGCCCCTTCGCCTCGTGC
TTGAGTTGAGGCCTGGCCTGGGCGCTGGGGCCGCCGCGTGCGAATCTGGTGGCACCTTCGCGCCTGTCTC
GCTGCTTTCGATAAGTCTCTAGCCATTTAAAATTTTTGATGACCTGCTGCGACGCTTTTTTTCTGGCAAG
ATAGTCTTGTAAATGCGGGCCAAGATCTGCACACTGGTATTTCGGTTTTTGGGGCCGCGGGCGGCGACGG
GGCCCGTGCGTCCCAGCGCACATGTTCGGCGAGGCGGGGCCTGCGAGCGCGGCCACCGAGAATCGGACGG
GGGTAGTCTCAAGCTGGCCGGCCTGCTCTGGTGCCTGGCCTCGCGCCGCCGTGTATCGCCCCGCCCTGGG
CGGCAAGGCTGGCCCGGTCGGCACCAGTTGCGTGAGCGGAAAGATGGCCGCTTCCCGGCCCTGCTGCAGG
GAGCTCAAAATGGAGGACGCGGCGCTCGGGAGAGCGGGCGGGTGAGTCACCCACACAAAGGAAAAGGGCC
TTTCCGTCCTCAGCCGTCGCTTCATGTGACTCCACGGAGTACCGGGCGCCGTCCAGGCACCTCGATTAGT
TCTCGAGCTTTTGGAGTACGTCGTCTTTAGGTTGGGGGGAGGGGTTTTATGCGATGGAGTTTCCCCACAC
TGAGTGGGTGGAGACTGAAGTTAGGCCAGCTTGGCACTTGATGTAATTCTCCTTGGAATTTGCCCTTTTT
GAGTTTGGATCTTGGTTCATTCTCAAGCCTCAGACAGTGGTTCAAAGTTTTTTTCTTCCATTTCAGGTGT
CGTGACGTACGGCCACCATGACCGAGTACAAGCCCACGGTGCGCCTCGCCACCCGCGACGACGTCCCCAG
GGCCGTACGCACCCTCGCCGCCGCGTTCGCCGACTACCCCGCCACGCGCCACACCGTCGATCCGGACCGC
CACATCGAGCGGGTCACCGAGCTGCAAGAACTCTTCCTCACGCGCGTCGGGCTCGACATCGGCAAGGTGT
GGGTCGCGGACGACGGCGCCGCCGTGGCGGTCTGGACCACGCCGGAGAGCGTCGAAGCGGGGGCGGTGTT
CGCCGAGATCGGCCCGCGCATGGCCGAGTTGAGCGGTTCCCGGCTGGCCGCGCAGCAACAGATGGAAGGC
CTCCTGGCGCCGCACCGGCCCAAGGAGCCCGCGTGGTTCCTGGCCACCGTCGGAGTCTCGCCCGACCACC
AGGGCAAGGGTCTGGGCAGCGCCGTCGTGCTCCCCGGAGTGGAGGCGGCCGAGCGCGCCGGGGTGCCCGC
CTTCCTGGAGACCTCCGCGCCCCGCAACCTCCCCTTCTACGAGCGGCTCGGCTTCACCGTCACCGCCGAC
GTCGAGGTGCCCGAAGGACCGCGCACCTGGTGCATGACCCGCAAGCCCGGTGCCTGAACGCGTTAAGTCG
ACAATCAACCTCTGGATTACAAAATTTGTGAAAGATTGACTGGTATTCTTAACTATGTTGCTCCTTTTAC
GCTATGTGGATACGCTGCTTTAATGCCTTTGTATCATGCTATTGCTTCCCGTATGGCTTTCATTTTCTCC
TCCTTGTATAAATCCTGGTTGCTGTCTCTTTATGAGGAGTTGTGGCCCGTTGTCAGGCAACGTGGCGTGG
TGTGCACTGTGTTTGCTGACGCAACCCCCACTGGTTGGGGCATTGCCACCACCTGTCAGCTCCTTTCCGG
GACTTTCGCTTTCCCCCTCCCTATTGCCACGGCGGAACTCATCGCCGCCTGCCTTGCCCGCTGCTGGACA
GGGGCTCGGCTGTTGGGCACTGACAATTCCGTGGTGTTGTCGGGGAAATCATCGTCCTTTCCTTGGCTGC
TCGCCTGTGTTGCCACCTGGATTCTGCGCGGGACGTCCTTCTGCTACGTCCCTTCGGCCCTCAATCCAGC
GGACCTTCCTTCCCGCGGCCTGCTGCCGGCTCTGCGGCCTCTTCCGCGTCTTCGCCTTCGCCCTCAGACG
AGTCGGATCTCCCTTTGGGCCGCCTCCCCGCGTCGACTTTAAGACCAATGACTTACAAGGCAGCTGTAGA
TCTTAGCCACTTTTTAAAAGAAAAGGGGGGACTGGAAGGGCTAATTCACTCCCAACGAAGACAAGATCTG
CTTTTTGCTTGTACTGGGTCTCTCTGGTTAGACCAGATCTGAGCCTGGGAGCTCTCTGGCTAACTAGGGA
ACCCACTGCTTAAGCCTCAATAAAGCTTGCCTTGAGTGCTTCAAGTAGTGTGTGCCCGTCTGTTGTGTGA
CTCTGGTAACTAGAGATCCCTCAGACCCTTTTAGTCAGTGTGGAAAATCTCTAGCAGTACGTATAGTAGT
TCATGTCATCTTATTATTCAGTATTTATAACTTGCAAAGAAATGAATATCAGAGAGTGAGAGGAACTTGT
TTATTGCAGCTTATAATGGTTACAAATAAAGCAATAGCATCACAAATTTCACAAATAAAGCATTTTTTTC
ACTGCATTCTAGTTGTGGTTTGTCCAAACTCATCAATGTATCTTATCATGTCTGGCTCTAGCTATCCCGC
CCCTAACTCCGCCCATCCCGCCCCTAACTCCGCCCAGTTCCGCCCATTCTCCGCCCCATGGCTGACTAAT
TTTTTTTATTTATGCAGAGGCCGAGGCCGCCTCGGCCTCTGAGCTATTCCAGAAGTAGTGAGGAGGCTTT
TTTGGAGGCCTAGGGACGTACCCAATTCGCCCTATAGTGAGTCGTATTACGCGCGCTCACTGGCCGTCGT
TTTACAACGTCGTGACTGGGAAAACCCTGGCGTTACCCAACTTAATCGCCTTGCAGCACATCCCCCTTTC
GCCAGCTGGCGTAATAGCGAAGAGGCCCGCACCGATCGCCCTTCCCAACAGTTGCGCAGCCTGAATGGCG
AATGGG
[124 nt withheld, positions 3367-3490]
C
[91 nt withheld, positions 3492-3582]
A
[49 nt withheld, positions 3584-3632]
CCTTTGACGTTGGAGTCCACGTTCTTT
[37 nt withheld, positions 3660-3696]
ACCCTATCTCGGTCTATTCTTTTGATTTATAAGGGATTTTGCCGATTTCGGCCTATTGGTTAAAAAATGA
GCTGATTTAACAAAAATTTAACGCGAATTTTAACAAAATATTAACGCTTACAATTTAGGTGGCACTTTTC
GGGGAAATGTGCGCGGAACCCCTATTTGTTTATTTTTCTAAATACATTCAAATATGTATCCGCTCATGAG
ACAATAACCCTGATAAATGCTTCAATAATATTGAAAAAGGAAGAGTATGAGTATTCAACATTTCCGTGTC
GCCCTTATTCCCTTTTTTGCGGCATTTTGCCTTCCTGTTTTTGCTCACCCAGAAACGCTGGTGAAAGTAA
AAGATGCTGAAGATCAGTTGGGTGCACGAGTGGGTTACATCGAACTGGATCTCAACAGCGGTAAGATCCT
TGAGAGTTTTCGCCCCGAAGAACGTTTTCCAATGATGAGCACTTTTAAAGTTCTGCTATGTGGCGCGGTA
TTATCCCGTATTGACGCCGGGCAAGAGCAACTCGGTCGCCGCATACACTATTCTCAGAATGACTTGGTTG
AGTACTCACCAGTCACAGAAAAGCATCTTACGGATGGCATGACAGTAAGAGAATTATGCAGTGCTGCCAT
AACCATGAGTGATAACACTGCGGCCAACTTACTTCTGACAACGATCGGAGGACCGAAGGAGCTAACCGCT
TTTTTGCACAACATGGGGGATCATGTAACTCGCCTTGATCGTTGGGAACCGGAGCTGAATGAAGCCATAC
CAAACGACGAGCGTGACACCACGATGCCTGTAGCAATGGCAACAACGTTGCGCAAACTATTAACTGGCGA
ACTACTTACTCTAGCTTCCCGGCAACAATTAATAGACTGGATGGAGGCGGATAAAGTTGCAGGACCACTT
CTGCGCTCGGCCCTTCCGGCTGGCTGGTTTATTGCTGATAAATCTGGAGCCGGTGAGCGTGGGTCTCGCG
GTATCATTGCAGCACTGGGGCCAGATGGTAAGCCCTCCCGTATCGTAGTTATCTACACGACGGGGAGTCA
GGCAACTATGGATGAACGAAATAGACAGATCGCTGAGATAGGTGCCTCACTGATTAAGCATTGGTAACTG
TCAGACCAAGTTTACTCATATATACTTTAGATTGATTTAAAACTTCATTTTTAATTTAAAAGGATCTAGG
TGAAGATCCTTTTTGATAATCTCATGACCAAAATCCCTTAACGTGAGTTTTCGTTCCACTGAGCGTCAGA
CCCCGTAGAAAAGATCAAAGGATCTTCTTGAGATCCTTTTTTTCTGCGCGTAATCTGCTGCTTGCAAACA
AAAAAACCACCGCTACCAGCGGTGGTTTGTTTGCCGGATCAAGAGCTACCAACTCTTTTTCCGAAGGTAA
CTGGCTTCAGCAGAGCGCAGATACCAAATACTGTTCTTCTAGTGTAGCCGTAGTTAGGCCACCACTTCAA
GAACTCTGTAGCACCGCCTACATACCTCGCTCTGCTAATCCTGTTACCAGTGGCTGCTGCCAGTGGCGAT
AAGTCGTGTCTTACCGGGTTGGACTCAAGACGATAGTTACCGGATAAGGCGCAGCGGTCGGGCTGAACGG
GGGGTTCGTGCACACAGCCCAGCTTGGAGCGAACGACCTACACCGAACTGAGATACCTACAGCGTGAGCT
ATGAGAAAGCGCCACGCTTCCCGAAGGGAGAAAGGCGGACAGGTATCCGGTAAGCGGCAGGGTCGGAACA
GGAGAGCGCACGAGGGAGCTTCCAGGGGGAAACGCCTGGTATCTTTATAGTCCTGTCGGGTTTCGCCACC
TCTGACTTGAGCGTCGATTTTTGTGATGCTCGTCAGGGGGGCGGAGCCTATGGAAAAACGCCAGCAACGC
GGCCTTTTTACGGTTCCTGGCCTTTTGCTGGCCTTTTGCTCACATGTTCTTTCCTGCGTTATCCCCTGAT
TCTGTGGATAACCGTATTACCGCCTTTGAGTGAGCTGATACCGCTCGCCGCAGCCGAACGACCGAGCGCA
GCGAGTCAGTGAGCGAGGAAGCGGAAGAGCGCCCAATACGCAAACCGCCTCTCCCCGCGCGTTGGCCGAT
TCATTAATGCAGCTGGCACGACAGGTTTCCCGACTGGAAAGCGGGCAGTGAGCGCAACGCAATTAATGTG
AGTTAGCTCACTCATTAGGCACCCCAGGCTTTACACTTTATGCTTCCGGCTCGTATGTTGTGTGGAATTG
TGAGCGGATAACAATTTCACACAGGAAACAGCTATGACCATGATTACGCCAAGCGCGCAATTAACCCTCA
CTAAAGGGAACAAAAGCTGGAGCTGCAAGCTTAATGTAGTCTTATGCAATACTCTTGTAGTCTTGCAACA
TGGTAACGATGAGTTAGCAACATGCCTTACAAGGAGAGAAAAAGCACCGTGCATGCCGATTGGTGGAAGT
AAGGTGGTACGATCGTGCCTTATTAGGAAGGCAACAGACGGGTCTGACATGGATTGGACGAACCACTGAA
TTGCCGCATTGCAGAGATATTGTATTTAAGTGCCTAGCTCGATACATAAACGGGTCTCTCTGGTTAGACC
AGATCTGAGCCTGGGAGCTCTCTGGCTAACTAGGGAACCCACTGCTTAAGCCTCAATAAAGCTTGCCTTG
AGTGCTTCAAGTAGTGTGTGCCCGTCTGTTGTGTGACTCTGGTAACTAGAGATCCCTCAGACCCTTTTAG
TCAGTGTGGAAAATCTCTAGCAGTGGCGCCCGAACAGGGACTTGAAAGCGAAAGGGAAACCAGAGGAGCT
CTCTCGACGCAGGACTCGGCTTGCTGAAGCGCGCACGGCAAGAGGCGAGGGGCGGCGACTGGTGAGTACG
CCAAAAATTTTGACTAGCGGAGGCTAGAAGGAGAGAGATGGGTGCGAGAGCGTCAGTATTAAGCGGGGGA
GAATTAGATCGCGATGGGAAAAAATTCGGTTAAGGCCAGGGGGAAAGAAAAAATATAAATTAAAACATAT
AGTATGGGCAAGCAGGGAGCTAGAACGATTCGCAGTTAATCCTGGCCTGTTAGAAACATCAGAAGGCTGT
AGACAAATACTGGGACAGCTACAACCATCCCTTCAGACAGGATCAGAAGAACTTAGATCATTATATAATA
CAGTAGCAACCCTCTATTGTGTGCATCAAAGGATAGAGATAAAAGACACCAAGGAAGCTTTAGACAAGAT
AGAGGAAGAGCAAAACAAAAGTAAGACCACCGCACAGCAAGCGGCCGCTGATCTTCAGACCTGGAGGAGG
AGATATGAGGGACAATTGGAGAAGTGAATTATATAAATATAAAGTAGTAAAAATTGAACCATTAGGAGTA
GCACCCACCAAGGCAAAGAGAAGAGTGGTGCAGAGAGAAAAAAGAGCAGTGGGAATAGGAGCTTTGTTCC
TTGGGTTCTTGGGAGCAGCAGGAAGCACTATGGGCGCAGCGTCAATGACGCTGACGGTACAGGCCAGACA
ATTATTGTCTGGTATAGTGCAGCAGCAGAACAATTTGCTGAGGGCTATTGAGGCGCAACAGCATCTGTTG
CAACTCACAGTCTGGGGCATCAAGCAGCTCCAGGCAAGAATCCTGGCTGTGGAAAGATACCTAAAGGATC
AACAGCTCCTGGGGATTTGGGGTTGCTCTGGAAAACTCATTTGCACCACTGCTGTGCCTTGGAATGCTAG
TTGGAGTAATAAATCTCTGGAACAGATTTGGAATCACACGACCTGGATGGAGTGGGACAGAGAAATTAAC
AATTACACAAGCTTAATACACTCCTTAATTGAAGAATCGCAAAACCAGCAAGAAAAGAATGAACAAGAAT
TATTGGAATTAGATAAATGGGCAAGTTTGTGGAATTGGTTTAACATAACAAATTGGCTGTGGTATATAAA
ATTATTCATAATGATAGTAGGAGGCTTGGTAGGTTTAAGAATAGTTTTTGCTGTACTTTCTATAGTGAAT
AGAGTTAGGCAGGGATATTCACCATTATCGTTTCAGACCCACCTCCCAACCCCGAGGGGACCCAGAGAGG
GCCTATTTCCCATGATTCCTTCATATTTGCATATACGATACAAGGCTGTTAGAGAGATAATTAGAATTAA
TTTGACTGTAAACACAAAGATATTAGTACAAAATACGTGACGTAGAAAGTAATAATTTCTTGGGTAGTTT
GCAGTTTTAAAATTATGTTTTAAAATGGACTATCATATGCTTACCGTAACTTGAAAGTATTTCGATTTCT
TGGCTTTATATATCTTGTGGAAAGGACGAAACACCGTTGTCCTTTGGAAACCCAAGGTTTTAGAGCTAGA
AATAGCAAGTTAAAATAAGGCTAGTCCGTTATCAACTTGAAAAAGTGGCACCGAGTCGGTGCTTTTTTAA
GCTTGGCGTAACTAGATCTTGAGACAAATGGCAGTATTCATCCACAATTTTAAAAGAAAAGGGGGGATTG
GGGGGTACAGTGCAGGGGAAAGAATAGTAGACATAATAGCAACAGACATACAAACTAAAGAATTACAAAA
ACAAATTACAAAAATTCAAAATTTTCGGGTTTATTACAGGGACAGCAGAGATCCACTTTGGCGCCGGCTC
GAGGGGG
Features (pLannotate 1.2.2; 29 found; start..end, strand, type, name):
     14..80      +  CDS            small t antigen (fragment): SV40 (simian virus 40) small t antigen
    106..317     +  promoter       EF-1α core promoter: core promoter for human elongation factor EF-1α
    318..1256    +  intron         EF-1α intron A: intron upstream of the start codon of human EF-1α
   1278..1877    +  CDS            PuroR (fragment): puromycin N-acetyltransferase; pac from Streptomyces; confers resistance to puromycin
   1893..2481    +  misc_feature   WPRE: woodchuck hepatitis virus posttranscriptional regulatory element
   2532..2551    +  misc_feature   cPPT/CTS (fragment): central polypurine tract and central termination sequence of HIV-1
   2553..2786    +  LTR            3' LTR (ΔU3): self-inactivating 3' long terminal repeat (LTR) from HIV-1
   2864..2985    +  polyA_signal   SV40 poly(A) signal: SV40 polyadenylation signal
   3025..3160    +  rep_origin     SV40 ori: SV40 origin of replication
   3181..3199    -  promoter       T7 promoter: promoter for bacteriophage T7 RNA polymerase
   3207..3362    +  CDS            lacZα (fragment): LacZα fragment of β-galactosidase; lacZ fragment
   3367..3795    +  rep_origin     f1 ori (sequence partly withheld): f1 bacteriophage origin of replication; arrow indicates direction of (+) strand synthesis
   3848..3952    +  promoter       AmpR promoter: bla
   3953..4813    +  CDS            AmpR: β-lactamase; bla; confers resistance to ampicillin, carbenicillin, and related antibiotics
   4984..5572    +  rep_origin     ori: high-copy-number ColE1/pMB1/pBR322/pUC origin of replication
   5755..5847    +  CDS            lacI (fragment): lac repressor; lacI; The lac repressor binds to the lac operator to inhibit transcription in E. coli. This inhibition can be relieved by adding lactose or isopropyl-β-D-thiogalactopyranoside (IPTG).
   5860..5881    +  protein_bind   CAP binding site: CAP binding activates transcription in the presence of cAMP. E. coli catabolite activator protein
   5896..5926    +  promoter       lac promoter: promoter for the E. coli lac operon
   5934..5950    +  protein_bind   lac operator: The lac repressor binds to the lac operator to inhibit transcription in E. coli. This inhibition can be relieved by adding lactose or isopropyl-β-D-thiogalactopyranoside (IPTG). lac repressor encoded by lacI
   5995..6013    +  promoter       T3 promoter: promoter for bacteriophage T3 RNA polymerase
   6041..6267    +  promoter       RSV promoter: Rous sarcoma virus enhancer/promoter
   6268..6448    +  LTR            5' LTR (truncated): truncated 5' long terminal repeat (LTR) from HIV-1
   6495..6620    +  misc_feature   HIV-1 Ψ: packaging signal of human immunodeficiency virus type 1
   6604..6967    +  CDS            HIV-1 gag (fragment): gag protein from human immunodeficiency virus 1; gag
   7113..7346    +  misc_feature   RRE: The Rev response element (RRE) of HIV-1 allows for Rev-dependent mRNA export from the nucleus to the cytoplasm.
   7723..7749    +  CDS            Rev (fragment): human immunodeficiency virus 1 (HIV-1) Rev protein; rev; enhances nuclear export of unspliced and incompletely spliced viral mRNAs
   7753..7993    +  promoter       U6 promoter: RNA polymerase III promoter for human U6 snRNA
   8023..8098    +  misc_RNA       gRNA scaffold: guide RNA scaffold for the Streptococcus pyogenes CRISPR/Cas9 system
   8154..8271    +  misc_feature   cPPT/CTS: central polypurine tract and central termination sequence of HIV-1
