[The description below was written by a language model from this plasmid's Addgene catalogue record and pLannotate feature annotations shown in this document.]
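Description:
FYN gRNA (BRDN0001147012) is a third-generation lentiviral guide RNA plasmid built on the lentiGuide-Puro backbone and designed to target the human FYN gene, which encodes a Src-family tyrosine kinase. It belongs to a human kinome gRNA collection. In bacteria it is maintained through a high-copy ColE1/pUC-type origin with ampicillin selection from the β-lactamase gene. The backbone also carries an f1 origin, an SV40 origin and poly(A) signal, and remnants of lac and phage promoter elements from the parental cloning vector.

The lentiviral cassette is driven by an RSV promoter fused to a truncated HIV-1 5' LTR, making transcription of the viral genome Tat-independent. This is followed by the Ψ packaging signal with a partial gag sequence, the Rev response element for nuclear export of the full-length RNA, and a cPPT/CTS. The cassette ends in a ΔU3 self-inactivating 3' LTR. Within this unit, a human U6 RNA polymerase III promoter expresses the FYN-specific spacer joined to the Streptococcus pyogenes Cas9 guide scaffold. Downstream, the EF-1α core promoter with its intron A drives puromycin N-acetyltransferase for selection of transduced mammalian cells, and a WPRE enhances transcript expression.

The guide was designed against three FYN reference transcripts. The plasmid does not encode Cas9, so it is meant to be used with a separate Cas9 lentiviral vector or in cells that already express Cas9. Its typical use is CRISPR knockout of FYN.
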