Addgene plasmid #77242: FYN gRNA (BRDN0001147012)
Purpose: 3rd generation lentiviral gRNA plasmid targeting human FYN
Depositing lab: John Doench & David Root. Depositing organization: Broad Institute. Publication: Optimized sgRNA design to maximize activity and minimize off-target effects of CRISPR-Cas9. Doench JG, Fusi N, Sullender M, Hegde M, Vaimberg EW, Donovan KF, Smith I, Tothova Z, Wilen C, Orchard R, Virgin HW, Listgarten J, Root DE. Nat Biotechnol. 2016 Jan 18. doi: 10.1038/nbt.3437. PubMed 26780180.
Backbone
  Vector backbone: lentiGuide-Puro
  Backbone manufacturer: Zhang Lab (Addgene plasmid # 52963)
  Vector type: Mammalian Expression, Lentiviral, CRISPR
  Selectable markers: Puromycin
Growth in bacteria
  Bacterial resistance: Ampicillin, 100 μg/mL
  Growth temperature: 37°C
  Growth strain: DH5alpha
  Copy number: High Copy
Gene/Insert
  Gene/Insert name: FYN (alt names: FYN; NM_002037.5)
  gRNA/shRNA sequence: TTGTCCTTTGGAAACCCAAG
  Species: H. sapiens (human)
  Entrez Gene: FYN (a.k.a. SLK, SYN, p59-FYN)
  Promoter: hU6
  Cloning method: Unknown
  Sequencing primers: 5′ U6-F; 3′ pS2-R
Terms and licenses: Academic/Nonprofit Terms; Industry Terms: Not Available to Industry
Depositor comments: The gRNA was designed to target the following Genbank reference sequence(s): NM_002037.5,NM_153047.3,NM_153048.3. Note that this plasmid does NOT contain Cas9. It should be used in conjunction with lentiCas9-Blast (Addgene #52962) or otherwise with cell lines already expressing Cas9. Browse the full kinome gRNA library at http://www.addgene.org/pooled-library/broadgpp-human-kinome/ or visit http://www.broadinstitute.org/rnai/public/ for detailed protocols and information.
How to cite: FYN gRNA (BRDN0001147012) was a gift from John Doench & David Root (Addgene plasmid # 77242 ; http://n2t.net/addgene:77242 ; RRID:Addgene_77242)
