>Addgene plasmid #77242 | FYN gRNA (BRDN0001147012) | depositor partial sequence | sequence record 144702 | Target Sequence
TTGTCCTTTGGAAACCCAAG
