>Addgene plasmid #77242 | FYN gRNA (BRDN0001147012) | addgene partial sequence | sequence record 187385 | hU6-F
TTGGGTAGTTTGCAGTTTTAAAATTATGTTTTAAAATGGACTATCATATGCTTACCGTAACTTGAAAGTA
TTTCGATTTCTTGGCTTTATATATCTTGTGGAAAGGACGAAACACCGTTGTCCTTTGGAAACCCAAGGTT
TTAGAGCTAGAAATAGCAAGTTAAAATAAGGCTAGTCCGTTATCAACTTGAAAAAGTGGCACCGAGTCGG
TGCTTTTTTAAGCTTGGCGTAACTAGATCTTGAGACAAATGGCAGTATTCATCCACAATTTTAAAAGAAA
AGGGGGGATTGGGGGGTACAGTGCAGGGGAAAGAATAGTAGACATAATAGCAACAGACATACAAACTAAA
GAATTACAAAAACAAATTACAAAAATTCAAAATTTTCGGGTTTATTACAGGGACAGCAGAGATCCACTTT
GGCGCCGGCTCGAGGGGGCCCGGGTGCAAAGATGGATAAAGTTTTAAACAGAGAGGAATCTTTGCAGCTA
ATGGACCTTCTAGGTCTTGAAAGGAGTGGGAATTGGCTCCGGTGCCCGTCAGTGGGCAGAGCGCACATCG
CCCACAGTCC
